Addgene plasmid #46593: AB.pCCL.sin.cPPT.U6.miR-16-Decoy.hPGK.GFP.WPRE
Depositing lab: Brian Brown. Depositing organization: Icahn School of Medicine at Mount Sinai. Publication: High-throughput assessment of microRNA activity and function using microRNA sensor and decoy libraries. Mullokandov G, Baccarini A, Ruzo A, Jayaprakash AD, Tung N, Israelow B, Evans MJ, Sachidanandam R, Brown BD. Nat Methods. 2012 Jul 1;9(8):840-6. doi: 10.1038/nmeth.2078. PubMed 22751203.
Backbone
  Vector backbone: AB.pCCLsin.PPT.U6.hPGK.GFP.wpre
  Backbone size w/o insert (bp): 8233
  Vector type: Lentiviral
  Selectable markers: eGFP
Growth in bacteria
  Bacterial resistance: Ampicillin, 100 μg/mL
  Growth temperature: 37°C
  Growth strain: Stbl3
  Copy number: High Copy
Gene/Insert
  Gene/Insert name: miR-16 Decoy (alt name: 8307)
  Species: H. sapiens (human), M. musculus (mouse)
  Insert size (bp): 81
  Entrez Gene: Mir16-1 (a.k.a. Mirn16, Mirn16-1, miR-16, mir-16-1)
  Promoter: hU6
  Cloning method: Restriction Enzyme; 5′ cloning site BsmBI (destroyed during cloning); 3′ cloning site BsmBI (destroyed during cloning)
  Sequencing primers: 5′ CATAATAGCAACAGACATAC; 3′ pBluescriptSK_primer
Terms and licenses: Academic/Nonprofit Terms; Industry Terms: Not Available to Industry
Depositor comments: Depositor Website: http://www.mountsinai.org/profiles/brian-d-brown/ Please cite Mullokandov, Baccarini, Ruzo et al. Nature Methods 2013.
How to cite: AB.pCCL.sin.cPPT.U6.miR-16-Decoy.hPGK.GFP.WPRE was a gift from Brian Brown (Addgene plasmid # 46593 ; http://n2t.net/addgene:46593 ; RRID:Addgene_46593)
