[The description below was written by a language model from this plasmid's Addgene catalogue record.]
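Description:
AB.pCCL.sin.cPPT.U6.miR-16-Decoy.hPGK.GFP.WPRE is a lentiviral transfer plasmid built on the pCCL self-inactivating (sin) backbone and designed to deliver a microRNA decoy against miR-16 into mammalian cells. It is maintained in bacteria as a high-copy plasmid under ampicillin selection, and a recombination-deficient strain is recorded for propagation, as is usual for vectors carrying repeated LTR sequences. There is no drug selection marker for mammalian cells; transduced cells are identified by eGFP fluorescence. No feature table accompanies the record, so the element layout described here is inferred from the construct name and catalogue fields.

The payload consists of two expression units. A human U6 promoter, a Pol III promoter suited to abundant expression of short non-coding RNAs, drives an 81 bp miR-16 decoy insert that was cloned between BsmBI sites, both of which were destroyed in the process. A decoy transcript of this kind carries target sites for the microRNA and acts as a competitive inhibitor, sequestering miR-16 away from its endogenous targets; the insert is annotated for both human and mouse. Downstream, the human PGK promoter drives GFP as a reporter of transduction, followed by a WPRE that enhances transcript stability and expression. The central polypurine tract (cPPT) improves nuclear import of the viral genome and hence transduction efficiency, while the sin design disables LTR promoter activity after integration.

The associated work concerns high-throughput assessment of microRNA activity and function with sensor and decoy libraries, so this plasmid serves for stable loss-of-function studies of miR-16.
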