>Addgene plasmid #46593 | AB.pCCL.sin.cPPT.U6.miR-16-Decoy.hPGK.GFP.WPRE | depositor partial sequence | sequence record 65889 | miR-16 Decoy
CATCAACCGCCAATATTTTGGTGCTGCTACAAGTATTCTGGTCACAGAATACAACCGCCAATATTTTGGT
GCTGCTACAAG
