>Addgene plasmid #46593 | AB.pCCL.sin.cPPT.U6.miR-16-Decoy.hPGK.GFP.WPRE | depositor partial sequence | sequence record 65890 | empty backbone
AATGCTTCAATAATATTGAAAAAGGAAGAGTATGAGTATTCAACATTTCCGTGTCGCCCTTATTCCCTTT
TTTGCGGCATTTTGCCTTCCTGTTTTTGCTCACCCAGAAACGCTGGTGAAAGTAAAAGATGCTGAAGATC
AGTTGGGTGCACGAGTGGGTTACATCGAACTGGATCTCAACAGCGGTAAGATCCTTGAGAGTTTTCGCCC
CGAAGAACGTTTTCCAATGATGAGCACTTTTAAAGTTCTGCTATGTGGCGCGGTATTATCCCGTATTGAC
GCCGGGCAAGAGCAACTCGGTCGCCGCATACACTATTCTCAGAATGACTTGGTTGAGTACTCACCAGTCA
CAGAAAAGCATCTTACGGATGGCATGACAGTAAGAGAATTATGCAGTGCTGCCATAACCATGAGTGATAA
CACTGCGGCCAACTTACTTCTGACAACGATCGGAGGACCGAAGGAGCTAACCGCTTTTTTGCACAACATG
GGGGATCATGTAACTCGCCTTGATCGTTGGGAACCGGAGCTGAATGAAGCCATACCAAACGACGAGCGTG
ACACCACGATGCCTGTAGCAATGGCAACAACGTTGCGCAAACTATTAACTGGCGAACTACTTACTCTAGC
TTCCCGGCAACAATTAATAGACTGGATGGAGGCGGATAAAGTTGCAGGACCACTTCTGCGCTCGGCCCTT
CCGGCTGGCTGGTTTATTGCTGATAAATCTGGAGCCGGTGAGCGTGGGTCTCGCGGTATCATTGCAGCAC
TGGGGCCAGATGGTAAGCCCTCCCGTATCGTAGTTATCTACACGACGGGGAGTCAGGCAACTATGGATGA
ACGAAATAGACAGATCGCTGAGATAGGTGCCTCACTGATTAAGCATTGGTAACTGTCAGACCAAGTTTAC
TCATATATACTTTAGATTGATTTAAAACTTCATTTTTAATTTAAAAGGATCTAGGTGAAGATCCTTTTTG
ATAATCTCATGACCAAAATCCCTTAACGTGAGTTTTCGTTCCACTGAGCGTCAGACCCCGTAGAAAAGAT
CAAAGGATCTTCTTGAGATCCTTTTTTTCTGCGCGTAATCTGCTGCTTGCAAACAAAAAAACCACCGCTA
CCAGCGGTGGTTTGTTTGCCGGATCAAGAGCTACCAACTCTTTTTCCGAAGGTAACTGGCTTCAGCAGAG
CGCAGATACCAAATACTGTCCTTCTAGTGTAGCCGTAGTTAGGCCACCACTTCAAGAACTCTGTAGCACC
GCCTACATACCTCGCTCTGCTAATCCTGTTACCAGTGGCTGCTGCCAGTGGCGATAAGTCGTGTCTTACC
GGGTTGGACTCAAGACGATAGTTACCGGATAAGGCGCAGCGGTCGGGCTGAACGGGGGGTTCGTGCACAC
AGCCCAGCTTGGAGCGAACGACCTACACCGAACTGAGATACCTACAGCGTGAGCTATGAGAAAGCGCCAC
GCTTCCCGAAGGGAGAAAGGCGGACAGGTATCCGGTAAGCGGCAGGGTCGGAACAGGAGAGCGCACGAGG
GAGCTTCCAGGGGGAAACGCCTGGTATCTTTATAGTCCTGTCGGGTTTCGCCACCTCTGACTTGAGCGTC
GATTTTTGTGATGCTCGTCAGGGGGGCGGAGCCTATGGAAAAACGCCAGCAACGCGGCCTTTTTACGGTT
CCTGGCCTTTTGCTGGCCTTTTGCTCACATGTTCTTTCCTGCGTTATCCCCTGATTCTGTGGATAACCGT
ATTACCGCCTTTGAGTGAGCTGATACCGCTCGCCGCAGCCGAACGACCGAGCGCAGCGAGTCAGTGAGCG
AGGAAGCGGAAGAGCGCCCAATACGCAAACCGCCTCTCCCCGCGCGTTGGCCGATTCATTAATGCAGCTG
GCACGACAGGTTTCCCGACTGGAAAGCGGGCAGTGAGCGCAACGCAATTAATGTGAGTTAGCTCACTCAT
TAGGCACCCCAGGCTTTACACTTTATGCTTCCGGCTCGTATGTTGTGTGGAATTGTGAGCGGATAACAAT
TTCACACAGGAAACAGCTATGACCATGATTACGCCAAGCGCGCAATTAACCCTCACTAAAGGGAACAAAA
GCTGGAGCTGCAAGCTTGGCCATTGCATACGTTGTATCCATATCATAATATGTACATTTATATTGGCTCA
TGTCCAACATTACCGCCATGTTGACATTGATTATTGACTAGTTATTAATAGTAATCAATTACGGGGTCAT
TAGTTCATAGCCCATATATGGAGTTCCGCGTTACATAACTTACGGTAAATGGCCCGCCTGGCTGACCGCC
CAACGACCCCCGCCCATTGACGTCAATAATGACGTATGTTCCCATAGTAACGCCAATAGGGACTTTCCAT
TGACGTCAATGGGTGGAGTATTTACGGTAAACTGCCCACTTGGCAGTACATCAAGTGTATCATATGCCAA
GTACGCCCCCTATTGACGTCAATGACGGTAAATGGCCCGCCTGGCATTATGCCCAGTACATGACCTTATG
GGACTTTCCTACTTGGCAGTACATCTACGTATTAGTCATCGCTATTACCATGGTGATGCGGTTTTGGCAG
TACATCAATGGGCGTGGATAGCGGTTTGACTCACGGGGATTTCCAAGTCTCCACCCCATTGACGTCAATG
GGAGTTTGTTTTGGCACCAAAATCAACGGGACTTTCCAAAATGTCGTAACAACTCCGCCCCATTGACGCA
AATGGGCGGTAGGCGTGTACGGTGGGAGGTCTATATAAGCAGAGCTCGTTTAGTGAACCGGGGTCTCTCT
GGTTAGACCAGATCTGAGCCTGGGAGCTCTCTGGCTAACTAGGGAACCCACTGCTTAAGCCTCAATAAAG
CTTGCCTTGAGTGCTTCAAGTAGTGTGTGCCCGTCTGTTGTGTGACTCTGGTAACTAGAGATCCCTCAGA
CCCTTTTAGTCAGTGTGGAAAATCTCTAGCAGTGGCGCCCGAACAGGGACCTGAAAGCGAAAGGGAAACC
AGAGCTCTCTCGACGCAGGACTCGGCTTGCTGAAGCGCGCACGGCAAGAGGCGAGGGGCGGCGACTGGTG
AGTACGCCAAAAATTTTGACTAGCGGAGGCTAGAAGGAGAGAGATGGGTGCGAGAGCGTCAGTATTAAGC
GGGGGAGAATTAGATCGCGATGGGAAAAAATTCGGTTAAGGCCAGGGGGAAAGAAAAAATATAAATTAAA
ACATATAGTATGGGCAAGCAGGGAGCTAGAACGATTCGCAGTTAATCCTGGCCTGTTAGAAACATCAGAA
GGCTGTAGACAAATACTGGGACAGCTACAACCATCCCTTCAGACAGGATCAGAAGAACTTAGATCATTAT
ATAATACAGTAGCAACCCTCTATTGTGTGCATCAAAGGATAGAGATAAAAGACACCAAGGAAGCTTTAGA
CAAGATAGAGGAAGAGCAAAACAAAAGTAAGACCACCGCACAGCAAGCGGCCGCTGATCTTCAGACCTGG
AGGAGGAGATATGAGGGACAATTGGAGAAGTGAATTATATAAATATAAAGTAGTAAAAATTGAACCATTA
GGAGTAGCACCCACCAAGGCAAAGAGAAGAGTGGTGCAGAGAGAAAAAAGAGCAGTGGGAATAGGAGCTT
TGTTCCTTGGGTTCTTGGGAGCAGCAGGAAGCACTATGGGCGCAGCCTCAATGACGCTGACGGTACAGGC
CAGACAATTATTGTCTGGTATAGTGCAGCAGCAGAACAATTTGCTGAGGGCTATTGAGGCGCAACAGCAT
CTGTTGCAACTCACAGTCTGGGGCATCAAGCAGCTCCAGGCAAGAATCCTGGCTGTGGAAAGATACCTAA
AGGATCAACAGCTCCTGGGGATTTGGGGTTGCTCTGGAAAACTCATTTGCACCACTGCTGTGCCTTGGAA
TGCTAGTTGGAGTAATAAATCTCTGGAACAGATTTGGAATCACACGACCTGGATGGAGTGGGACAGAGAA
ATTAACAATTACACAAGCTTAATACACTCCTTAATTGAAGAATCGCAAAACCAGCAAGAAAAGAATGAAC
AAGAATTATTGGAATTAGATAAATGGGCAAGTTTGTGGAATTGGTTTAACATAACAAATTGGCTGTGGTA
TATAAAATTATTCATAATGATAGTAGGAGGCTTGGTAGGTTTAAGAATAGTTTTTGCTGTACTTTCTATA
GTGAATAGAGTTAGGCAGGGATATTCACCATTATCGTTTCAGACCCACCTCCCAACCCCGAGGGGACCCG
ACAGGCCCGAAGGAATAGAAGAAGAAGGTGGAGAGAGAGACAGAGACAGATCCATTCGATTAGTGAACGG
ATCTCGACGGTATCGGTTAACTTTTAAAAGAAAAGGGGGGATTGGGGGGTACAGTGCAGGGGAAAGAATA
GTAGACATAATAGCAACAGACATACAAACTAAAGAATTACAAAAACAAATTACAAAAATTCAAAATTTTA
TCGATCACGAGACTAGCCTCGAGAAGCTTGATATCGAATTCAAAAAAGACGGCGCTAGGATCATCGAGAC
GGTACCGTCTCCGATGATCCTAGCGCCGTCAAACAAGGCTTTTCTCCAAGGGATATTTATAGTCTCAAAA
CACACAATTACTTTACAGTTAGGGTGAGTTTCCTTTTGTGCTGTTTTTTAAAATAATAATTTAGTATTTG
TATCTCTTATAGAAATCCAAGCCTATCATGTAAAATGTAGCTAGTATTAAAAAGAACAGATTATCTGTCT
TTTATCGCACATTAAGCCTCTATAGTTACTAGGAAATATTATATGCAAATTAACCGGGGCAGGGGAGTAG
CCGAGCTTCTCCCACAAGTCTGTGCGAGGGGGCCGGCGCGGGCCTAGAGATGGCGGCGTCGGATGGATCC
ACTAGTTCTAGAGCGGCCATCGAATTCCCACGGGGTTGGGGTTGCGCCTTTTCCAAGGCAGCCCTGGGTT
TGCGCAGGGACGCGGCTGCTCTGGGCGTGGTTCCGGGAAACGCAGCGGCGCCGACCCTGGGTCTCGCACA
TTCTTCACGTCCGTTCGCAGCGTCACCCGGATCTTCGCCGCTACCCTTGTGGGCCCCCCGGCGACGCTTC
CTGCTCCGCCCCTAAGTCGGGAAGGTTCCTTGCGGTTCGCGGCGTGCCGGACGTGACAAACGGAAGCCGC
ACGACTCACTAGTACCCTCGCAGACGGACAGCGCCAGGGAGCAATGGCAGCGCGCCGACCGCGATGGGCT
GTGGCCAATAGCGGCTGCTCAGCGGGGCGCGCCGAGAGCAGCGGCCGGGAAGGGGCGGTGCGGGAGGCGG
GGTGTGGGGCGGTAGTGTGGGCCCTGTTCCTGCCCGCGCGGTGTTCCGCATTCTGCAAGCCTCCGGAGCG
CACGTCGGCAGTCGGCTCCCTCGTTGACCGAATCACCGACCTCTCTCCCCAGGGGGATCCACCGGTCGCC
ACCATGGTGAGCAAGGGCGAGGAGCTGTTCACCGGGGTGGTGCCCATCCTGGTCGAGCTGGACGGCGACG
TAAACGGCCACAAGTTCAGCGTGTCCGGCGAGGGCGAGGGCGATGCCACCTACGGCAAGCTGACCCTGAA
GTTCATCTGCACCACCGGCAAGCTGCCCGTGCCCTGGCCCACCCTCGTGACCACCCTGACCTACGGCGTG
CAGTGCTTCAGCCGCTACCCCGACCACATGAAGCAGCACGACTTCTTCAAGTCCGCCATGCCCGAAGGCT
ACGTCCAGGAGCGCACCATCTTCTTCAAGGACGACGGCAACTACAAGACCCGCGCCGAGGTGAAGTTCGA
GGGCGACACCCTGGTGAACCGCATCGAGCTGAAGGGCATCGACTTCAAGGAGGACGGCAACATCCTGGGG
CACAAGCTGGAGTACAACTACAACAGCCACAACGTCTATATCATGGCCGACAAGCAGAAGAACGGCATCA
AGGTGAACTTCAAGATCCGCCACAACATCGAGGACGGCAGCGTGCAGCTCGCCGACCACTACCAGCAGAA
CACCCCCATCGGCGACGGCCCCGTGCTGCTGCCCGACAACCACTACCTGAGCACCCAGTCCGCCCTGAGC
AAAGACCCCAACGAGAAGCGCGATCACATGGTCCTGCTGGAGTTCGTGACCGCCGCCGGGATCACTCTCG
GCATGGACGAGCTGTACAAGTAAAGCGGCCGCGTCGACAATCAACCTCTGGATTACAAAATTTGTGAAAG
ATTGACTGGTATTCTTAACTATGTTGCTCCTTTTACGCTATGTGGATACGCTGCTTTAATGCCTTTGTAT
CATGCTATTGCTTCCCGTATGGCTTTCATTTTCTCCTCCTTGTATAAATCCTGGTTGCTGTCTCTTTATG
AGGAGTTGTGGCCCGTTGTCAGGCAACGTGGCGTGGTGTGCACTGTGTTTGCTGACGCAACCCCCACTGG
TTGGGGCATTGCCACCACCTGTCAGCTCCTTTCCGGGACTTTCGCTTTCCCCCTCCCTATTGCCACGGCG
GAACTCATCGCCGCCTGCCTTGCCCGCTGCTGGACAGGGGCTCGGCTGTTGGGCACTGACAATTCCGTGG
TGTTGTCGGGGAAGCTGACGTCCTTTCCATGGCTGCTCGCCTGTGTTGCCACCTGGATTCTGCGCGGGAC
GTCCTTCTGCTACGTCCCTTCGGCCCTCAATCCAGCGGACCTTCCTTCCCGCGGCCTGCTGCCGGCTCTG
CGGCCTCTTCCGCGTCTTCGCCTTCGCCCTCAGACGAGTCGGATCTCCCTTTGGGCCGCCTCCCCGCCTG
GAATTCGAGCTCGGTACCTTTAAGACCAATGACTTACAAGGCAGCTGTAGATCTTAGCCACTTTTTAAAA
GAAAAGGGGGGACTGGAAGGGCTAATTCACTCCCAACGAAGACAAGATCTGCTTTTTGCTTGTACTGGGT
CTCTCTGGTTAGACCAGATCTGAGCCTGGGAGCTCTCTGGCTAACTAGGGAACCCACTGCTTAAGCCTCA
ATAAAGCTTGCCTTGAGTGCTTCAAGTAGTGTGTGCCCGTCTGTTGTGTGACTCTGGTAACTAGAGATCC
CTCAGACCCTTTTAGTCAGTGTGGAAAATCTCTAGCAGTAGTAGTTCATGTCATCTTATTATTCAGTATT
TATAACTTGCAAAGAAATGAATATCAGAGAGTGAGAGGAACTTGTTTATTGCAGCTTATAATGGTTACAA
ATAAAGCAATAGCATCACAAATTTCACAAATAAAGCATTTTTTTCACTGCATTCTAGTTGTGGTTTGTCC
AAACTCATCAATGTATCTTATCATGTCTGGCTCTAGCTATCCCGCCCCTAACTCCGCCCAGTTCCGCCCA
TTCTCCGCCCCATGGCTGACTAATTTTTTTTATTTATGCAGAGGCCGAGGCCGCCTCGGCCTCTGAGCTA
TTCCAGAAGTAGTGAGGAGGCTTTTTTGGAGGCCTAGGCTTTTGCGTCGAGACGTACCCAATTCGCCCTA
TAGTGAGTCGTATTACGCGCGCTCACTGGCCGTCGTTTTACAACGTCGTGACTGGGAAAACCCTGGCGTT
ACCCAACTTAATCGCCTTGCAGCACATCCCCCTTTCGCCAGCTGGCGTAATAGCGAAGAGGCCCGCACCG
ATCGCCCTTCCCAACAGTTGCGCAGCCTGAATGGCGAATGGCGCG
[124 nt withheld, positions 7676-7799]
C
[91 nt withheld, positions 7801-7891]
A
[49 nt withheld, positions 7893-7941]
CCTTTGACGTTGGAGTCCACGTTCTTT
[37 nt withheld, positions 7969-8005]
ACCCTATCTCGGTCTATTCTTTTGATTTATAAGGGATTTTGCCGATTTCGGCCTATTGGTTAAAAAATGA
GCTGATTTAACAAAAATTTAACGCGAATTTTAACAAAATATTAACGTTTACAATTTCC
