>Addgene plasmid #46593 | AB.pCCL.sin.cPPT.U6.miR-16-Decoy.hPGK.GFP.WPRE | addgene partial sequence | sequence record 66966 | pBluescript-SK 5'-tctagaactagtggatc-3'
CCGCGCCGGCCCCCTCGCACAGACTTGTGGGAGAAGCTCGGCTACTCCCCTGCCCCGGTTAATTTGCATA
TAATATTTCCTAGTAACTATAGAGGCTTAATGTGCGATAAAAGACAGATAATCTGTTCTTTTTAATACTA
GCTACATTTTACATGATAGGCTTGGATTTCTATAAGAGATACAAATACTAAATTATTATTTTAAAAAACA
GCACAAAAGGAAACTCACCCTAACTGTAAAGTAATTGTGTGTTTTGAGACTATAAATATCCCTTGGAGAA
AAGCCTTGTTTGACGGCGCTAGGATCATCAACCGCCAATATTTTGGTGCTGCTACAAGTATTCTGGTCAC
AGAATACAACCGCCAATATTTTGGTGCTGCTACAAGATGATCCTAGCGCCGTCTTTTTTGAATTCGATAT
CAAGCTTCTCGAGGCTAGTCTCGTGATCGATAAAATTTTGAATTTTTGTAATTTGTTTTTGTAATTCTTT
AGTTTGTATGTCTGTTGCTATTATGTCTACTATTCTTTCCCCTGCACTGTACCCCCCAATCCCCCCTTTT
CTTTTAAAAGTTAACCGAT
